>Addgene plasmid #58260 | pBabe-Neuroserpin oloop | depositor partial sequence | sequence record 89700 | pBabe-Neuroserpin oloop sequence 1622 bps
CGTCGAGAGCGGAGTTTCCCGGGAGAGACGAAAGCAGGAACGAGAGCGGAGCGGAGCACAGTCCGCCGAG
CACAAGCTCCAGCATCCCGTCAGGGGTTGCAGGTGTGTGGGAGGCTTGAAACTGTTACAATATGGCTTTC
CTTGGACTCTTCTCTTTGCTGGTTCTGCAAAGTATGGCTACAGGGGCCACTTTCCCTGAGGAAGCCATTG
CTGACTTGTCAGTGAATATGTATAATCGTCTTAGAGCCACTGGTGAAGATGAAAATATTCTCTTCTCTCC
ATTGAGTATTGCTCTTGCAATGGGAATGATGGAACTTGGGGCCCAAGGATCTACCCAGGAAGAAATCCGC
CACTCAATGGGATATGACAGCCTAAAAAATGGTGAAGAATTTTCTTTCTTGAAGGAGTTTTCAAACATGG
TAACTGCTAAAGAGAGCCAATATGTGATGAAAATTGCCAATTCCTTGTTTGTGCAAAATGGATTTCATGT
CAATGAGGAGTTTTTGCAAATGATGAAAAAATATTTTAATGCAGCAGTAAATCATGTGGACTTCAGTCAA
AATGTAGCCGTGGCCAACTACATCAATAAGTGGGTGGAGAATAACACAAACAATCTGGTGAAAGATTTGG
TATCCCCAAGGGATTTTGATGCTGCCACTTATCTGGCCCTCATTAATGCTGTCTATTTCAAGGGGAACTG
GAAGTCGCAGTTTAGGCCTGAAAATACTAGAACCTTTTCTTTCACTAAAGATGATGAAAGTGAAGTCCAA
ATTCCAATGATGTATCAGCAAGGAGAATTTTATTATGGGGAATTTAGTGATGGTGGTATCTACCAAGTCC
TAGAAATACCATATGAAGGAGATGAAATAAGCATGATGCTGGTGCTGTCCAGACAGGAAGTTCCTCTTGC
TACTCTGGAGCCATTAGTCAAAGCACAGCTGGTTGAAGAATGGGCAAACTCTGTGAAGAAGCAAAAAGTA
GAAGTATACCTGCCCAGGTTCACAGTGGAACAGGAAATTGATTTAAAAGATGTTTTGAAGGCTCTTGGAA
TAACTGAAATTTTCATCAAAGATGCAAATTTGACAGGCCTCTATGATAATAAGGAGATTTTTCTTTCCAA
AGCAATTCACAAGTCCTTCCTAGAGGTTAATGAAGAAGGCTCAGAAGCTGCTGCTGTCTCAGGAATGATT
GCAATTAGTAGGATGGCTGTGCTGTATCCTCAAGTTATTGTCGACCATCCATTTTTCTTTCTTATCAGAA
ACAGGAGAACTGGTACAATTCTATTCATGGGACGAGTCATGCATCCTGAAACAATGAACACAAGTGGACA
TGATTTCGAAGAACTTTAAGTTACTTTATTTGAATAACAAGGAAAACAGTAACTAAGCACATTATGTTTG
CAACTGGTATATATTTAGGATTTGTGTTTTACAGTATATCTTAAGATAATATTTAAAATAGTTCCAGATA
AAAACAATATATGTAAATTATAAGTAACTTGTCAAGGAATGTTATCAGTATTAAGCTAATGGTCCTGTTA
TGTCATTGTGTTTGTGTGCTGTTGTTTAAAATAAAAGTACCTATCGAAAAAAAAAAAAAAAACTCTCCAG
CGCNGAATCGCC
