>Addgene plasmid #58260 | pBabe-Neuroserpin oloop | addgene partial sequence | sequence record 93884 | pBABE3 5'-ACCCTAACTGACACACATTCC-3'
ATTCGCGCTGGAGAGTTTTTTTTTTTTTTTTCGATAGGTACTTTTATTTTAAACAACAGCACACAAACAC
AATGACATAACAGGACCATTAGCTTAATACTGATAACATTCCTTGACAAGTTACTTATAATTTACATATA
TTGTTTTTATCTGGAACTATTTTAAATATTATCTTAAGATATACTGTAAAACACAAATCCTAAATATATA
CCAGTTGCAAACATAATGTGCTTAGTTACTGTTTTCCTTGTTATTCAAATAAAGTAACTTAAAGTTCTTC
GAAATCATGTCCACTTGTGTTCATTGTTTCAGGATGCATGACTCGTCCCATGAATAGAATTGTACCAGTT
CTCCTGTTTCTGATAAGAAAGAAAAATGGATGGTCGACAATAACTTGAGGATACAGCACAGCCATCCTAC
TAATTGCAATCATTCCTGAGACAGCAGCAGCTTCTGAGCCTTCTTCATTAACCTCTAGGAAGGACTTGTG
AATTGCTTTGGAAAGAAAAATCTCCTTATTATCATAGAGGCCTGTCAAATTTGCATCTTTGATGAAAATT
TCAGTTATTCCAAGAGCCTTCAAAACATCTTTTAAATCAATTTCCTGTTCCACTGTGAACCTGGGCAGGT
ATACTTCTACTTTTTGCTTCTTCACAGAGTTTGCCCATTCTTCAACCAGCTGTGCTTTGACTAATGGCTC
CAGAGTAGCAAGAGGAACTTCCTGTCTGGACAGCACCAGCATCATGCTTATTTCATCTCCTTCATATGGT
A
