>Addgene plasmid #58260 | pBabe-Neuroserpin oloop | addgene partial sequence | sequence record 93885 | pBABE5 5'-CTTTATCCAGCCCTCAC-3'
AGAGCGGAGTTTCCCGGGAGAGACGAAAGCAGGAACGAGAGCGGAGCGGAGCACAGTCCGCCGAGCACAA
GCTCCAGCATCCCGTCAGGGGTTGCAGGTGTGTGGGAGGCTTGAAACTGTTACAATATGGCTTTCCTTGG
ACTCTTCTCTTTGCTGGTTCTGCAAAGTATGGCTACAGGGGCCACTTTCCCTGAGGAAGCCATTGCTGAC
TTGTCAGTGAATATGTATAATCGTCTTAGAGCCACTGGTGAAGATGAAAATATTCTCTTCTCTCCATTGA
GTATTGCTCTTGCAATGGGAATGATGGAACTTGGGGCCCAAGGATCTACCCAGGAAGAAATCCGCCACTC
AATGGGATATGACAGCCTAAAAAATGGTGAAGAATTTTCTTTCTTGAAGGAGTTTTCAAACATGGTAACT
GCTAAAGAGAGCCAATATGTGATGAAAATTGCCAATTCCTTGTTTGTGCAAAATGGATTTCATGTCAATG
AGGAGTTTTTGCAAATGATGAAAAAATATTTTAATGCAGCAGTAAATCATGTGGACTTCAGTCAAAATGT
AGCCGTGGCCAACTACATCAATAAGTGGGTGGAGAATAACACAAACAATCTGGTGAAAGATTTGGTATCC
CCAAGGGATTTTGATGCTGCCACTTATCTGGCCCTCATTAATGCTGTCTATTTCAAGGGGAACTGGAAGT
CGCAGTTTAGGCCTGAAAATACTAGAACCTTTTCTTTCACTAAAGATGATGAAAGTGAAGTCCAAATTCC
AATGATGTATCAGCAAGGAGAATTTTATTATGGGGAATTTAGTGATGGTGGTATCTACCAAGTCC
