[The description below was written by a language model from this plasmid's Addgene catalogue record.]
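Description:
pBabe-Neuroserpin oloop is a retroviral mammalian expression plasmid built on the pBABE-Puro backbone, carrying a mutated form of human neuroserpin (SERPINI1). The total construct is recorded as 6759 bp, made up of a 5169 bp backbone and a 1590 bp insert placed between EcoRI and BamHI sites, both of which remain intact. It is propagated in E. coli under ampicillin selection, and transduced or transfected mammalian cells are selected with puromycin. No feature table accompanies the record, so individual elements are not itemised. As a general matter, pBABE-type vectors are Moloney murine leukaemia virus-derived, with long terminal repeats flanking a packaging signal and the cloning site. The insert is normally transcribed from the 5′ LTR, and the puromycin resistance gene is driven by a separate internal promoter. The plasmid lacks the viral structural genes, so these must be supplied in trans by a packaging cell line or helper plasmids to produce replication-defective particles that integrate the cassette stably into target cells.

The insert derives from a human neuroserpin cDNA and encodes a deletion mutant lacking five residues, Gly231 to Ala235. The "oloop" in the name presumably refers to the region removed, though the record does not explain the functional consequence of the deletion. Neuroserpin is a serine protease inhibitor of the serpin family. The construct was deposited in connection with work on the role of serpins in cancer cell survival and vascular co-option during brain metastasis. It is suited to stable expression of the mutant protein in mammalian cells, most plausibly for comparison with wild-type neuroserpin in structure–function experiments.
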