Addgene plasmid #58260: pBabe-Neuroserpin oloop
Purpose: Retroviral vector for expressing mutated Neuroserpin in mammalian cells
Depositing lab: Joan Massague. Depositing organization: Memorial Sloan-Kettering Cancer Center. Publication: Serpins promote cancer cell survival and vascular co-option in brain metastasis. Valiente M, Obenauf AC, Jin X, Chen Q, Zhang XH, Lee DJ, Chaft JE, Kris MG, Huse JT, Brogi E, Massague J. Cell. 2014 Feb 27;156(5):1002-16. doi: 10.1016/j.cell.2014.01.040. PubMed 24581498.
Backbone
  Vector backbone: pBABE-Puro
  Backbone size w/o insert (bp): 5169
  Total vector size (bp): 6759
  Vector type: Mammalian Expression, Retroviral
  Selectable markers: Puromycin
Growth in bacteria
  Bacterial resistance: Ampicillin, 100 μg/mL
  Growth temperature: 37°C
  Growth strain: DH5alpha
  Copy number: Unknown
Gene/Insert
  Gene/Insert name: Neuroserpin (alt name: SERPINI1)
  Species: H. sapiens (human)
  Insert size (bp): 1590
  Mutation: Mutant of neuroserpin lacking five residues from Gly231 to Ala235
  GenBank ID: BC018043.1
  Entrez Gene: SERPINI1 (a.k.a. HNS-S1, HNS-S2, PI12, neuroserpin)
  Cloning method: Restriction Enzyme; 5′ cloning site EcoRI (not destroyed); 3′ cloning site BamHI (not destroyed)
  Sequencing primers: 5′ gtctctcccccttgaacctc; 3′ ATGGCTTCCTCAGGGAAAGT
Terms and licenses: Academic/Nonprofit Terms; Industry Terms: Not Available to Industry
How to cite: pBabe-Neuroserpin oloop was a gift from Joan Massague (Addgene plasmid # 58260 ; http://n2t.net/addgene:58260 ; RRID:Addgene_58260)
